Addgene plasmid #154880: pCE-KdGl
Purpose: Episomally expresses KDM4D and GLIS1 in mammalian cells
Depositing lab: Hideyuki Okano. Depositing organization: Keio University. Publication: Non-viral Induction of Transgene-free iPSCs from Somatic Fibroblasts of Multiple Mammalian Species. Yoshimatsu S, Nakajima M, Iguchi A, Sanosaka T, Sato T, Nakamura M, Nakajima R, Arai E, Ishikawa M, Imaizumi K, Watanabe H, Okahara J, Noce T, Takeda Y, Sasaki E, Behr R, Edamura K, Shiozawa S, Okano H. Stem Cell Reports. 2021 Mar 23. pii: S2213-6711(21)00132-6. doi: 10.1016/j.stemcr.2021.03.002. PubMed 33798453.
Backbone
  Vector backbone: pCE
  Vector type: Mammalian Expression
Growth in bacteria
  Bacterial resistance: Ampicillin, 100 μg/mL
  Growth temperature: 37°C
  Growth strain: NEB Stable
  Copy number: High Copy
Gene/Insert
  Cloning method: Restriction Enzyme; 5′ cloning site EcoRI (not destroyed); 3′ cloning site BglII (not destroyed)
  Sequencing primers: 5′ cgcggggggacggctgc; 3′ ctattgcaatgaaaataaatttcctttatt
Terms and licenses: Academic/Nonprofit Terms; Industry Terms: Not Available to Industry
How to cite: pCE-KdGl was a gift from Hideyuki Okano (Addgene plasmid # 154880 ; http://n2t.net/addgene:154880 ; RRID:Addgene_154880)
