[The description below was written by a language model from this plasmid's Addgene catalogue record and pLannotate feature annotations shown in this document.]
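Description:
pCE-KdGl is a 12,790 bp non-integrating episomal mammalian expression plasmid built on the pCE backbone. It co-expresses human KDM4D and human GLIS1. In E. coli it is maintained through a high-copy ColE1/pUC-type origin and selected with ampicillin via the bla (AmpR) gene and its own promoter. In mammalian cells, persistence depends on two Epstein-Barr virus elements carried on the backbone: the oriP replication origin and an EBNA1 coding sequence. EBNA1 protein binds oriP, allowing the plasmid to replicate and segregate as an extrachromosomal episome in dividing cells without genomic integration. Short fragments annotated as EBV BRRF2 and gL, and as lac and tet elements, appear to be residual flanking sequence with no evident function in the design.

The payload is a single bicistronic cassette driven by the CAG arrangement, consisting of the CMV immediate-early enhancer, the chicken β-actin promoter and a chimeric β-actin/β-globin intron. This gives strong, broadly active transcription. The KDM4D open reading frame, encoding a histone H3 Lys-9 di- and trimethyl demethylase, is joined in frame through a T2A peptide to GLIS1, a zinc-finger transcriptional regulator. Ribosomal skipping at T2A therefore yields two separate proteins from one transcript, which terminates at a rabbit β-globin polyadenylation signal. The insert was cloned between EcoRI and BglII sites, both retained.

The depositor sequence and the repository's sequencing result are the same length and carry the same features, differing only in the circular start point. The associated publication concerns non-viral derivation of transgene-free induced pluripotent stem cells from fibroblasts of several mammalian species, so this plasmid likely supplies KDM4D and GLIS1 for that reprogramming, with the episome lost over time.
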