Features (pLannotate 1.2.2; 20 found; start..end, strand, type, name):
     68..123     +  polyA_signal   β-globin poly(A) signal: rabbit β-globin polyadenylation signal (Gil and Proudfoot, 1987)
    506..528     -  protein_bind   lac operator (fragment): The lac repressor binds to the lac operator to inhibit transcription in E. coli. This inhibition can be relieved by adding lactose or isopropyl-β-D-thiogalactopyranoside (IPTG). lac repressor encoded by lacI
    532..562     -  promoter       lac promoter: promoter for the E. coli lac operon
    577..598     -  protein_bind   CAP binding site: CAP binding activates transcription in the presence of cAMP. E. coli catabolite activator protein
    611..650     -  CDS            lacI (fragment): lac repressor; lacI; The lac repressor binds to the lac operator to inhibit transcription in E. coli. This inhibition can be relieved by adding lactose or isopropyl-β-D-thiogalactopyranoside (IPTG).
    669..692     +  promoter       tet promoter (fragment): E. coli promoter for tetracycline efflux protein gene
    695..1039    +  CDS            BRRF2_EBVB9 (fragment): Protein inferred from homology: Swiss-Prot protein existence level 3. From Epstein-Barr virus (strain B95-8) (HHV-4) (Human herpesvirus 4).
   1077..3002    +  CDS            EBNA1: Epstein-Barr nuclear antigen 1, also known as EBNA-1 crucial for latent viral infection, and for episomal amplification of vectors containing the oriP origin (Okita et al., 2013)
   3085..3303    +  CDS            gL (fragment): GL_EBVB9 - Experimental evidence at protein level: Swiss-Prot protein existence level 1. The heterodimer glycoprotein H-glycoprotein L is required for the fusion of viral and plasma membranes leading to virus entry into the host cell. Acts as a functional inhibitor of gH and maintains gH in an inhibited form. Upon binding to host integrins, gL dissociates from gH leading to activation of the viral fusion glycoproteins gB and gH. Fusion of EBV with B-lymphocytes requires the additional receptor- binding protein gp42, which forms a complex with gH/gL. The heterodimer gH/gL targets also host EPHA
   3304..5093    +  rep_origin     oriP: Epstein-Barr virus oriP replication origin (Yates et al., 2000)
   5569..5623    -  CDS            lacI (fragment): lac repressor; lacI; The lac repressor binds to the lac operator to inhibit transcription in E. coli. This inhibition can be relieved by adding lactose or isopropyl-β-D-thiogalactopyranoside (IPTG).
   5806..6394    -  rep_origin     ori: high-copy-number ColE1/pMB1/pBR322/pUC origin of replication
   6565..7425    -  CDS            AmpR: β-lactamase; bla; confers resistance to ampicillin, carbenicillin, and related antibiotics
   7426..7530    -  promoter       AmpR promoter: bla
   7561..7940    +  enhancer       CMV enhancer: human cytomegalovirus immediate early enhancer
   7942..8218    +  promoter       chicken β-actin promoter: No description available
   8219..9235    +  intron         chimeric intron: chimera between introns from chicken β-actin and rabbit β-globin
   9296..10864   +  CDS            KDM4D: KDM4D_HUMAN - Also known as JHDM3D, JMJD2D. Experimental evidence at protein level: Swiss-Prot protein existence level 1. Histone demethylase that specifically demethylates 'Lys-9' of histone H3, thereby playing a central role in histone code. Does not demethylate histone H3 'Lys-4', H3 'Lys-27', H3 'Lys-36' nor H4 'Lys- 20'. Demethylates both di- and trimethylated H3 'Lys-9' residue, while it has no activity on monomethylated residues. Demethylation of Lys residue generates formaldehyde and succinate. From Homo sapiens (Human).
  10865..10918   +  CDS            T2A: 2A peptide from Thosea asigna virus capsid protein Eukaryotic ribosomes fail to insert a peptide bond between the Gly and Pro residues, yielding separate polypeptides.
  10919..12778   +  CDS            GLIS1: GLIS1_HUMAN - Experimental evidence at protein level: Swiss-Prot protein existence level 1. Acts as both a repressor and activator of transcription (PubMed:21654807). Binds to the consensus sequence 5'-GACCACCCAC-3' (By similarity). By controlling the expression of genes involved in cell differentiation inhibits the lineage commitment of multipotent cells (PubMed:21654807). Prevents, for instance, the differentiation of multipotent mesenchymal cells into adipocyte and osteoblast (By similarity). From Homo sapiens (Human).
>Addgene plasmid #154880 | pCE-KdGl | depositor full sequence | sequence record 299823 | pCE-KdGl sequence 12790 bps
GATCTTTTTCCCTCTGCCAAAAATTATGGGGACATCATGAAGCCCCTTGAGCATCTGACTTCTGGCTAAT
AAAGGAAATTTATTTTCATTGCAATAGTGTGTTGGAATTTTTTGTGTCTCTCACTCGGAAGGACATATGG
GAGGGCAAATCATTTAAAACATCAGAATGAGTATTTGGTTTAGAGTTTGGCAACATATGCCCATATGCTG
GCTGCCATGAACAAAGGTTGGCTATAAAGAGGTCATCAGTATATGAAACAGCCCCCTGCTGTCCATTCCT
TATTCCATAGAAAAGCCTTGACTTGAGGTTAGATTTTTTTTATATTTTGTTTTGTGTTATTTTTTTCTTT
AACATCCCTAAAATTTTCCTTACATGTTTTACTAGCCAGATTTTTCCTCCTCTCCTGACTACTCCCAGTC
ATAGCTGTCCCTCTTCTCTTATGGAGATCCCTCGACCTGCAGCCCAAGCTTGGCGTAATCATGGTCATAG
CTGTTTCCTGTGTGAAATTGTTATCCGCTCACAATTCCACACAACATACGAGCCGGAAGCATAAAGTGTA
AAGCCTGGGGTGCCTAATGAGTGAGCTAACTCACATTAATTGCGTTGCGCTCACTGCCCGCTTTCCAGTC
GGGAAACCTGTCGTGCCAGCGGATCTCAATTCTCATGTTTGACAGCTTATCATCGATAAGCTGATCCTCA
CAGGCCGCACCCAGCTTTTCTTCCGTTGCCCCAGTAGCATCTCTGTCTGGTGACCTTGAAGAGGAAGAGG
AGGGGTCCCGAGAATCCCCATCCCTACCGTCCAGCAAAAAGGGGGACGAGGAATTTGAGGCCTGGCTTGA
GGCTCAGGACGCAAATCTTGAGGATGTTCAGCGGGAGTTTTCCGGGCTGCGAGTAATTGGTGATGAGGAC
GAGGATGGTTCGGAGGATGGGGAATTTTCAGACCTGGATCTGTCTGACAGCGACCATGAAGGGGATGAGG
GTGGGGGGGCTGTTGGAGGGGGCAGGAGTCTGCACTCCCTGTATTCACTGAGCGTCGTCTAATAAAGATG
TCTATTGATCTCTTTTAGTGTGAATCATGTCTGACGAGGGGCCAGGTACAGGACCTGGAAATGGCCTAGG
AGAGAAGGGAGACACATCTGGACCAGAAGGCTCCGGCGGCAGTGGACCTCAAAGAAGAGGGGGTGATAAC
CATGGACGAGGACGGGGAAGAGGACGAGGACGAGGAGGCGGAAGACCAGGAGCCCCGGGCGGCTCAGGAT
CAGGGCCAAGACATAGAGATGGTGTCCGGAGACCCCAAAAACGTCCAAGTTGCATTGGCTGCAAAGGGAC
CCACGGTGGAACAGGAGCAGGAGCAGGAGCGGGAGGGGCAGGAGCAGGAGGGGCAGGAGCAGGAGGAGGG
GCAGGAGCAGGAGGAGGGGCAGGAGGGGCAGGAGGGGCAGGAGGGGCAGGAGCAGGAGGAGGGGCAGGAG
CAGGAGGAGGGGCAGGAGGGGCAGGAGGGGCAGGAGCAGGAGGAGGGGCAGGAGCAGGAGGAGGGGCAGG
AGGGGCAGGAGCAGGAGGAGGGGCAGGAGGGGCAGGAGGGGCAGGAGCAGGAGGAGGGGCAGGAGCAGGA
GGAGGGGCAGGAGGGGCAGGAGCAGGAGGAGGGGCAGGAGGGGCAGGAGGGGCAGGAGCAGGAGGAGGGG
CAGGAGCAGGAGGGGCAGGAGGGGCAGGAGGGGCAGGAGCAGGAGGGGCAGGAGCAGGAGGAGGGGCAGG
AGGGGCAGGAGGGGCAGGAGCAGGAGGGGCAGGAGCAGGAGGGGCAGGAGCAGGAGGGGCAGGAGCAGGA
GGGGCAGGAGGGGCAGGAGCAGGAGGGGCAGGAGGGGCAGGAGCAGGAGGGGCAGGAGGGGCAGGAGCAG
GAGGAGGGGCAGGAGGGGCAGGAGCAGGAGGAGGGGCAGGAGGGGCAGGAGCAGGAGGGGCAGGAGGGGC
AGGAGCAGGAGGGGCAGGAGGGGCAGGAGCAGGAGGGGCAGGAGGGGCAGGAGCAGGAGGAGGGGCAGGA
GCAGGAGGGGCAGGAGCAGGAGGTGGAGGCCGGGGTCGAGGAGGCAGTGGAGGCCGGGGTCGAGGAGGTA
GTGGAGGCCGGGGTCGAGGAGGTAGTGGAGGCCGCCGGGGTAGAGGACGTGAAAGAGCCAGGGGGGGAAG
TCGTGAAAGAGCCAGGGGGAGAGGTCGTGGACGTGGAGAAAAGAGGCCCAGGAGTCCCAGTAGTCAGTCA
TCATCATCCGGGTCTCCACCGCGCAGGCCCCCTCCAGGTAGAAGGCCATTTTTCCACCCTGTAGGGGAAG
CCGATTATTTTGAATACCACCAAGAAGGTGGCCCAGATGGTGAGCCTGACGTGCCCCCGGGAGCGATAGA
GCAGGGCCCCGCAGATGACCCAGGAGAAGGCCCAAGCACTGGACCCCGGGGTCAGGGTGATGGAGGCAGG
CGCAAAAAAGGAGGGTGGTTTGGAAAGCATCGTGGTCAAGGAGGTTCCAACCCGAAATTTGAGAACATTG
CAGAAGGTTTAAGAGCTCTCCTGGCTAGGAGTCACGTAGAAAGGACTACCGACGAAGGAACTTGGGTCGC
CGGTGTGTTCGTATATGGAGGTAGTAAGACCTCCCTTTACAACCTAAGGCGAGGAACTGCCCTTGCTATT
CCACAATGTCGTCTTACACCATTGAGTCGTCTCCCCTTTGGAATGGCCCCTGGACCCGGCCCACAACCTG
GCCCGCTAAGGGAGTCCATTGTCTGTTATTTCATGGTCTTTTTACAAACTCATATATTTGCTGAGGTTTT
GAAGGATGCGATTAAGGACCTTGTTATGACAAAGCCCGCTCCTACCTGCAATATCAGGGTGACTGTGTGC
AGCTTTGACGATGGAGTAGATTTGCCTCCCTGGTTTCCACCTATGGTGGAAGGGGCTGCCGCGGAGGGTG
ATGACGGAGATGACGGAGATGAAGGAGGTGATGGAGATGAGGGTGAGGAAGGGCAGGAGTGATGTAACTT
GTTAGGAGACGCCCTCAATCGTATTAAAAGCCGTGTATTCCCCCGCACTAAAGAATAAATCCCCAGTAGA
CATCATGCGTGCTGTTGGTGTATTTCTGGCCATCTGTCTTGTCACCATTTTCGTCCTCCCAACATGGGGC
AATTGGGCATACCCATGTTGTCACGTCACTCAGCTCCGCGCTCAACACCTTCTCGCGTTGGAAAACATTA
GCGACATTTACCTGGTGAGCAATCAGACATGCGACGGCTTTAGCCTGGCCTCCTTAAATTCACCTAAGAA
TGGGAGCAACCAGCAGGAAAAGGACAAGCAGCGAAAATTCACGCCCCCTTGGGAGGTGGCGGCATATGCA
AAGGATAGCACTCCCACTCTACTACTGGGTATCATATGCTGACTGTATATGCATGAGGATAGCATATGCT
ACCCGGATACAGATTAGGATAGCATATACTACCCAGATATAGATTAGGATAGCATATGCTACCCAGATAT
AGATTAGGATAGCCTATGCTACCCAGATATAAATTAGGATAGCATATACTACCCAGATATAGATTAGGAT
AGCATATGCTACCCAGATATAGATTAGGATAGCCTATGCTACCCAGATATAGATTAGGATAGCATATGCT
ACCCAGATATAGATTAGGATAGCATATGCTATCCAGATATTTGGGTAGTATATGCTACCCAGATATAAAT
TAGGATAGCATATACTACCCTAATCTCTATTAGGATAGCATATGCTACCCGGATACAGATTAGGATAGCA
TATACTACCCAGATATAGATTAGGATAGCATATGCTACCCAGATATAGATTAGGATAGCCTATGCTACCC
AGATATAAATTAGGATAGCATATACTACCCAGATATAGATTAGGATAGCATATGCTACCCAGATATAGAT
TAGGATAGCCTATGCTACCCAGATATAGATTAGGATAGCATATGCTATCCAGATATTTGGGTAGTATATG
CTACCCATGGCAACATTAGCCCACCGTGCTCTCAGCGACCTCGTGAATATGAGGACCAACAACCCTGTGC
TTGGCGCTCAGGCGCAAGTGTGTGTAATTTGTCCTCCAGATCGCAGCAATCGCGCCCCTATCTTGGCCCG
CCCACCTACTTATGCAGGTATTCCCCGGGGTGCCATTAGTGGTTTTGTGGGCAAGTGGTTTGACCGCAGT
GGTTAGCGGGGTTACAATCAGCCAAGTTATTACACCCTTATTTTACAGTCCAAAACCGCAGGGCGGCGTG
TGGGGGCTGACGCGTGCCCCCACTCCACAATTTCAAAAAAAAGAGTGGCCACTTGTCTTTGTTTATGGGC
CCCATTGGCGTGGAGCCCCGTTTAATTTTCGGGGGTGTTAGAGACAACCAGTGGAGTCCGCTGCTGTCGG
CGTCCACTCTCTTTCCCCTTGTTACAAATAGAGTGTAACAACATGGTTCACCTGTCTTGGTCCCTGCCTG
GGACACATCTTAATAACCCCAGTATCATATTGCACTAGGATTATGTGTTGCCCATAGCCATAAATTCGTG
TGAGATGGACATCCAGTCTTTACGGCTTGTCCCCACCCCATGGATTTCTATTGTTAAAGATATTCAGAAT
GTTTCATTCCTACACTAGTATTTATTGCCCAAGGGGTTTGTGAGGGTTATATTGGTGTCATAGCACAATG
CCACCACTGAACCCCCCGTCCAAATTTTATTCTGGGGGCGTCACCTGAAACCTTGTTTTCGAGCACCTCA
CATACACCTTACTGTTCACAACTCAGCAGTTATTCTATTAGCTAAACGAAGGAGAATGAAGAAGCAGGCG
AAGATTCAGGAGAGTTCACTGCCCGCTCCTTGATCTTCAGCCACTGCCCTTGTGACTAAAATGGTTCACT
ACCCTCGTGGAATCCTGACCCCATGTAAATAAAACCGTGACAGCTCATGGGGTGGGAGATATCGCTGTTC
CTTAGGACCCTTTTACTAACCCTAATTCGATAGCATATGCTTCCCGTTGGGTAACATATGCTATTGAATT
AGGGTTAGTCTGGATAGTATATACTACTACCCGGGAAGCATATGCTACCCGTTTAGGGTTAACAAGGGGG
CCTTATAAACACTATTGCTAATGCCCTCTTGAGGGTCCGCTTATCGGTAGCTACACAGGCCCCTCTGATT
GACGTTGGTGTAGCCTCCCGTAGTCTTCCTGGGCCCCTGGGAGGTACATGTCCCCCAGCATTGGTGTAAG
AGCTTCAGCCAAGAGTTACACATAAAGGCAATGTTGTGTTGCAGTCCACAGACTGCAAAGTCTGCTCCAG
GATGAAAGCCACTCAGTGTTGGCAAATGTGCACATCCATTTATAAGGATGTCAACTACAGTCAGAGAACC
CCTTTGTGTTTGGTCCCCCCCCGTGTCACATGTGGAACAGGGCCCAGTTGGCAAGTTGTACCAACCAACT
GAAGGGATTACATGCACTGCCCCGCGAAGAAGGGGCAGAGATGTCGTAGTCAGGTTTAGTTCGTCCGGGG
CGGGGCATCGATCCTCTAGAGTCGACGCTAGCGGATCCGCTGCATTAATGAATCGGCCAACGCGCGGGGA
GAGGCGGTTTGCGTATTGGGCGCTCTTCCGCTTCCTCGCTCACTGACTCGCTGCGCTCGGTCGTTCGGCT
GCGGCGAGCGGTATCAGCTCACTCAAAGGCGGTAATACGGTTATCCACAGAATCAGGGGATAACGCAGGA
AAGAACATGTGAGCAAAAGGCCAGCAAAAGGCCAGGAACCGTAAAAAGGCCGCGTTGCTGGCGTTTTTCC
ATAGGCTCCGCCCCCCTGACGAGCATCACAAAAATCGACGCTCAAGTCAGAGGTGGCGAAACCCGACAGG
ACTATAAAGATACCAGGCGTTTCCCCCTGGAAGCTCCCTCGTGCGCTCTCCTGTTCCGACCCTGCCGCTT
ACCGGATACCTGTCCGCCTTTCTCCCTTCGGGAAGCGTGGCGCTTTCTCATAGCTCACGCTGTAGGTATC
TCAGTTCGGTGTAGGTCGTTCGCTCCAAGCTGGGCTGTGTGCACGAACCCCCCGTTCAGCCCGACCGCTG
CGCCTTATCCGGTAACTATCGTCTTGAGTCCAACCCGGTAAGACACGACTTATCGCCACTGGCAGCAGCC
ACTGGTAACAGGATTAGCAGAGCGAGGTATGTAGGCGGTGCTACAGAGTTCTTGAAGTGGTGGCCTAACT
ACGGCTACACTAGAAGAACAGTATTTGGTATCTGCGCTCTGCTGAAGCCAGTTACCTTCGGAAAAAGAGT
TGGTAGCTCTTGATCCGGCAAACAAACCACCGCTGGTAGCGGTGGTTTTTTTGTTTGCAAGCAGCAGATT
ACGCGCAGAAAAAAAGGATCTCAAGAAGATCCTTTGATCTTTTCTACGGGGTCTGACGCTCAGTGGAACG
AAAACTCACGTTAAGGGATTTTGGTCATGAGATTATCAAAAAGGATCTTCACCTAGATCCTTTTAAATTA
AAAATGAAGTTTTAAATCAATCTAAAGTATATATGAGTAAACTTGGTCTGACAGTTACCAATGCTTAATC
AGTGAGGCACCTATCTCAGCGATCTGTCTATTTCGTTCATCCATAGTTGCCTGACTCCCCGTCGTGTAGA
TAACTACGATACGGGAGGGCTTACCATCTGGCCCCAGTGCTGCAATGATACCGCGAGACCCACGCTCACC
GGCTCCAGATTTATCAGCAATAAACCAGCCAGCCGGAAGGGCCGAGCGCAGAAGTGGTCCTGCAACTTTA
TCCGCCTCCATCCAGTCTATTAATTGTTGCCGGGAAGCTAGAGTAAGTAGTTCGCCAGTTAATAGTTTGC
GCAACGTTGTTGCCATTGCTACAGGCATCGTGGTGTCACGCTCGTCGTTTGGTATGGCTTCATTCAGCTC
CGGTTCCCAACGATCAAGGCGAGTTACATGATCCCCCATGTTGTGCAAAAAAGCGGTTAGCTCCTTCGGT
CCTCCGATCGTTGTCAGAAGTAAGTTGGCCGCAGTGTTATCACTCATGGTTATGGCAGCACTGCATAATT
CTCTTACTGTCATGCCATCCGTAAGATGCTTTTCTGTGACTGGTGAGTACTCAACCAAGTCATTCTGAGA
ATAGTGTATGCGGCGACCGAGTTGCTCTTGCCCGGCGTCAATACGGGATAATACCGCGCCACATAGCAGA
ACTTTAAAAGTGCTCATCATTGGAAAACGTTCTTCGGGGCGAAAACTCTCAAGGATCTTACCGCTGTTGA
GATCCAGTTCGATGTAACCCACTCGTGCACCCAACTGATCTTCAGCATCTTTTACTTTCACCAGCGTTTC
TGGGTGAGCAAAAACAGGAAGGCAAAATGCCGCAAAAAAGGGAATAAGGGCGACACGGAAATGTTGAATA
CTCATACTCTTCCTTTTTCAATATTATTGAAGCATTTATCAGGGTTATTGTCTCATGAGCGGATACATAT
TTGAATGTATTTAGAAAAATAAACAAATAGGGGTTCCGCGCACATTTCCCCGAAAAGTGCCACCTGGGTC
GACATTGATTATTGACTAGTTATTAATAGTAATCAATTACGGGGTCATTAGTTCATAGCCCATATATGGA
GTTCCGCGTTACATAACTTACGGTAAATGGCCCGCCTGGCTGACCGCCCAACGACCCCCGCCCATTGACG
TCAATAATGACGTATGTTCCCATAGTAACGCCAATAGGGACTTTCCATTGACGTCAATGGGTGGAGTATT
TACGGTAAACTGCCCACTTGGCAGTACATCAAGTGTATCATATGCCAAGTACGCCCCCTATTGACGTCAA
TGACGGTAAATGGCCCGCCTGGCATTATGCCCAGTACATGACCTTATGGGACTTTCCTACTTGGCAGTAC
ATCTACGTATTAGTCATCGCTATTACCATGGTCGAGGTGAGCCCCACGTTCTGCTTCACTCTCCCCATCT
CCCCCCCCTCCCCACCCCCAATTTTGTATTTATTTATTTTTTAATTATTTTGTGCAGCGATGGGGGCGGG
GGGGGGGGGGGGGCGCGCGCCAGGCGGGGCGGGGCGGGGCGAGGGGCGGGGCGGGCGAGGCGGAGAGGTG
CGGCGGCAGCCAATCAGAGCGGCGCGCTCCGAAAGTTTCCTTTTATGGCGAGGCGGCGGCGGCGGCGGCC
CTATAAAAAGCGAAGCGCGCGGCGGGCGGGAGTCGCTGCGCGCTGCCTTCGCCCCGTGCCCCGCTCCGCC
GCCGCCTCGCGCCGCCCGCCCCGGCTCTGACTGACCGCGTTACTCCCACAGGTGAGCGGGCGGGACGGCC
CTTCTCCTCCGGGCTGTAATTAGCGCTTGGTTTAATGACGGCTTGTTTCTTTTCTGTGGCTGCGTGAAAG
CCTTGAGGGGCTCCGGGAGGGCCCTTTGTGCGGGGGGAGCGGCTCGGGGGGTGCGTGCGTGTGTGTGTGC
GTGGGGAGCGCCGCGTGCGGCTCCGCGCTGCCCGGCGGCTGTGAGCGCTGCGGGCGCGGCGCGGGGCTTT
GTGCGCTCCGCAGTGTGCGCGAGGGGAGCGCGGCCGGGGGCGGTGCCCCGCGGTGCGGGGGGGGCTGCGA
GGGGAACAAAGGCTGCGTGCGGGGTGTGTGCGTGGGGGGGTGAGCAGGGGGTGTGGGCGCGTCGGTCGGG
CTGCAACCCCCCCTGCACCCCCCTCCCCGAGTTGCTGAGCACGGCCCGGCTTCGGGTGCGGGGCTCCGTA
CGGGGCGTGGCGCGGGGCTCGCCGTGCCGGGCGGGGGGTGGCGGCAGGTGGGGGTGCCGGGCGGGGCGGG
GCCGCCTCGGGCCGGGGAGGGCTCGGGGGAGGGGCGCGGCGGCCCCCGGAGCGCCGGCGGCTGTCGAGGC
GCGGCGAGCCGCAGCCATTGCCTTTTATGGTAATCGTGCGAGAGGGCGCAGGGACTTCCTTTGTCCCAAA
TCTGTGCGGAGCCGAAATCTGGGAGGCGCCGCCGCACCCCCTCTAGCGGGCGCGGGGCGAAGCGGTGCGG
CGCCGGCAGGAAGGAAATGGGCGGGGAGGGCCTTCGTGCGTCGCCGCGCCGCCGTCCCCTTCTCCCTCTC
CAGCCTCGGGGCTGTCCGCGGGGGGACGGCTGCCTTCGGGGGGGACGGGGCAGGGCGGGGTTCGGCTTCT
GGCGTGTGACCGGCGGCTCTAGAGCCTCTGCTAACCATGTTCATGCCTTCTTCTTTTTCCTACAGCTCCT
GGGCAACGTGCTGGTTATTGTGCTGTCTCATCATTTTGGCAAAGAATTCGCCACCATGGAAAGTATGAAG
TCTAAGGCCAACTGTGCCCAGAATCCAAACTGTAACATAATGATATTTTATCCAACCAAAGAAGAGTTTA
ATGATTTTGATAAATATATTGCTTACATGGAATCCCAAGGTGCACATAGAGCTGGCTTGGCTAAGATAAT
TCCACCGAAAGAATGGAAAGCCAGAGAGACCTATGATAATATCAGTGAAATCTTAATAGCCACTCCCCTC
CAGCAGATGGCCTCTGGGCGGGCAGGGGTGTTTACTCAATACCATAAAAAGAAGAAAGCCATGACCGTCG
GGGAGTATCGCCATTTGGCAAATAGTGAAAAATATCGGACTCCACCACACCTGAATTTCGAAGATTTGGA
GCGAAAATACTGGAAGAACCGCATCTATAATTCACCAATTTATGGTGCTGACATCAGTGGCTCCTTGTTT
GATGAAAACACTAAACAATGGAATCTTGGGCACCTGGGAACAATTCAGGACCTGCTGGAGCAGGAATGTG
GGGTTGTCATAGAAGGCGTCAATACACCCTACTTGTACTTTGGCATGTGGAAGACCACGTTCGCTTGGCA
CACGGAGGACATGGACCTTTACAGCATCAACTACCTGCACCTTGGGGAGCCCAAAACTTGGTACGCAGTG
CCCCCAGAACATGGCCAGCGCCTGGAACGCCTGGCCAGGGAGCTCTTTCCAGGCAGTTCCCGAGGCTGTG
AGGCCTTCCTGCGCCACAAGGTAGCCCTCATCTCACCTACAGTTCTCAAAGAGAACGGGATTCCTTTTAA
TCGCATGACTCAGGAGGCTGGGGAGTTCATGGTGACTTTTCCCTATGGCTATCATGCAGGCTTCAATCAT
GGCTTCAATTGTGCAGAGGCCATCAATTTTGCCACTCCACGATGGATTGATTATGGCAAAGTGGCCTCTC
AGTGTAGCTGTGGGGAGGCGAGGGTGACCTTTTCCATGGACGCCTTCGTACGCATCCTGCAACCCGAGCG
CTATGAGCTGTGGAAACGTGGGCAAGACCGGGCAGTTGTGGACCACATGGAGCCCAGAGTACTAGCCAGC
CAAGAGCTGAACACCCAGAAGGAAGTCGAGTTGCCTAGGAGAGCAGAGTTGGGCCTGAGACAACTCTCGC
CCCACTGGGCCCGGCATTCCCCTTTGCCAATGGCTGCCCGCAGTGGGACTCGCTCCCACACCCTTGTGTG
CTCTTCACTCCCACGCCGATCTGCAGTCAGTGGCACTGCTACGCAGCCCAGAGCGGCTGCTGTCCACAGC
TCTAAGAAGCCTAGGTCAACTCTATCATCCACCCCTGGTCCATCTGCACAGATTATCCACCCGTCAAATG
GCAGACGTGGTCGTGGTCGCCCTCCTCAGAAACTAAGAGCTCAGCAGCTGACCCTCCAGATTCCAGCCAA
AAGGCCCCTCTTGCTGGGTACAACATGCACAGCTTTGGGCCCAGAACCTGAGCCCCTGCCTGAGGATGGG
GCTTTGATGGACAAGCCTGTACCACTGAGCCCTGGGCTCCAGCATCCTGTTAAGGCTTCTGGGTGCAGCT
GGACTTCTGTGCCCGAGGGCAGGGGAAGTCTTCTAACATGCGGGGACGTGGAGGAAAATCCCGGCCCCAT
GGCAGAGGCCCGCACATCCCTGTCTGCCCACTGTCGGGGCCCGCTGGCCACTGGCCTGCACCCAGACCTG
GACCTCCCGGGCCGAAGCCTCGCCACCCCTGCGCCTTCCTGCTACCTTCTGGGCAGCGAACCCAGCTCTG
GCCTGGGCCTCCAGCCCGAGACCCACCTCCCCGAGGGCAGCCTGAAGCGGTGCTGTGTCTTGGGCCTACC
CCCCACCTCCCCAGCCTCCTCCTCACCCTGTGCCTCCTCCGACGTCACCTCCATCATCCGCTCCTCCCAG
ACGTCTCTGGTCACCTGTGTAAATGGACTCCGGAGCCCCCCTCTGGCGGGAGATCTGGGGGGCCCTTCCA
AGCGGGCCCGGCCTGGCCCTGCATCGACGGACAGCCATGAGGGCAGCTTGCAACTTGAAGCCTGCCGGAA
GGCGAGCTTCCTGAAGCAGGAACCCGCGGATGAGTTTTCAGAGCTCTTTGGGCCTCACCAGCAGGGCCTG
CCGCCCCCCTATCCCCTGTCTCAGTTGCCGCCTGGCCCAAGCCTTGGAGGCCTGGGGCTGGGCCTGGGAG
GCAGGGTGGTGGCCGGGCGGCAGGCGTGCCGCTGGGTGGACTGCTGTGCAGCCTATGAGCAGCAGGAGGA
GCTGGTGCGGCACATCGAGAAGAGCCACATCGACCAGCGCAAGGGCGAGGACTTCACCTGCTTCTGGGCT
GGCTGCGTGCGCCGCTACAAGCCCTTCAACGCCCGCTACAAGCTGCTCATCCACATGCGAGTGCACTCGG
GCGAGAAGCCCAACAAGTGCATGTTTGAAGGCTGCAGCAAGGCCTTCTCACGGCTGGAGAACCTCAAGAT
CCACCTGAGGAGCCACACGGGCGAGAAGCCGTACCTGTGCCAGCACCCGGGTTGCCAGAAGGCCTTCAGC
AACTCCAGCGACCGCGCCAAGCACCAGCGCACCCACCTAGACACGAAGCCGTACGCCTGTCAGATCCCTG
GCTGCTCCAAGCGCTACACAGACCCCAGCTCCCTCCGCAAGCACGTCAAGGCCCATTCAGCCAAAGAGCA
GCAGGTGCGTAAGAAGCTGCATGCGGGCCCTGACACCGAGGCCGACGTCCTGACCGAGTGTCTGGTCCTG
CAGCAGCTCCACACGTCCACACAGCTGGCTGCCAGCGACGGCAAGGGTGGCTGTGGCCTGGGCCAGGAGC
TGCTCCCAGGTGTGTATCCTGGCTCCATCACCCCCCATAACGGACTTGCATCGGGCCTCCTGCCCCCAGC
GCACGACGTACCTTCCAGGCACCACCCGCTGGATGCCACCACCAGTTCCCACCACCATCTGTCCCCTCTG
CCCATGGCTGAGAGCACCCGGGATGGGTTGGGGCCCGGCCTCCTCTCACCAATAGTCAGCCCCCTGAAGG
GGCTGGGGCCACCGCCGCTGCCCCCATCCTCTCAGAGCCATTCTCCGGGGGGCCAGCCCTTCCCCACACT
CCCCAGCAAGCCGTCCTACCCACCCTTCCAGAGCCCTCCACCCCCGCCTCTGCCCAGCCCACAAGGTTAC
CAGGGCAGTTTCCACTCCATCCAGAGTTGCTTCCCCTATGGCGACTGCTACCGGATGGCTGAACCAGCAG
CCGGTGGGGACGGACTGGTCGGGGAGACCCACGGTTTCAACCCCCTGCGGCCCAATGGCTACCACAGCCT
CAGCACGCCCTTGCCTGCCACAGGCTATGAGGCCCTGGCTGAGGCCTCATGCCCCACAGCGCTGCCACAG
CAGCCATCTGAAGATGTGGTGTCCAGCGGCCCCGAGGACTGTGGCTTCTTCCCCAATGGAGCCTTTGACC
ACTGCCTGGGCCACATCCCCTCCATCTACACAGACACCTGAGCGGCCGCG
