Features (pLannotate 1.2.2; 20 found; start..end, strand, type, name):
      1..380     +  enhancer       CMV enhancer: human cytomegalovirus immediate early enhancer
    382..659     +  promoter       chicken β-actin promoter: No description available
    660..1676    +  intron         chimeric intron: chimera between introns from chicken β-actin and rabbit β-globin
   1737..3305    +  CDS            KDM4D: KDM4D_HUMAN - Also known as JHDM3D, JMJD2D. Experimental evidence at protein level: Swiss-Prot protein existence level 1. Histone demethylase that specifically demethylates 'Lys-9' of histone H3, thereby playing a central role in histone code. Does not demethylate histone H3 'Lys-4', H3 'Lys-27', H3 'Lys-36' nor H4 'Lys- 20'. Demethylates both di- and trimethylated H3 'Lys-9' residue, while it has no activity on monomethylated residues. Demethylation of Lys residue generates formaldehyde and succinate. From Homo sapiens (Human).
   3306..3359    +  CDS            T2A: 2A peptide from Thosea asigna virus capsid protein Eukaryotic ribosomes fail to insert a peptide bond between the Gly and Pro residues, yielding separate polypeptides.
   3360..5219    +  CDS            GLIS1: GLIS1_HUMAN - Experimental evidence at protein level: Swiss-Prot protein existence level 1. Acts as both a repressor and activator of transcription (PubMed:21654807). Binds to the consensus sequence 5'-GACCACCCAC-3' (By similarity). By controlling the expression of genes involved in cell differentiation inhibits the lineage commitment of multipotent cells (PubMed:21654807). Prevents, for instance, the differentiation of multipotent mesenchymal cells into adipocyte and osteoblast (By similarity). From Homo sapiens (Human).
   5299..5354    +  polyA_signal   β-globin poly(A) signal: rabbit β-globin polyadenylation signal (Gil and Proudfoot, 1987)
   5737..5759    -  protein_bind   lac operator (fragment): The lac repressor binds to the lac operator to inhibit transcription in E. coli. This inhibition can be relieved by adding lactose or isopropyl-β-D-thiogalactopyranoside (IPTG). lac repressor encoded by lacI
   5763..5793    -  promoter       lac promoter: promoter for the E. coli lac operon
   5808..5829    -  protein_bind   CAP binding site: CAP binding activates transcription in the presence of cAMP. E. coli catabolite activator protein
   5842..5881    -  CDS            lacI (fragment): lac repressor; lacI; The lac repressor binds to the lac operator to inhibit transcription in E. coli. This inhibition can be relieved by adding lactose or isopropyl-β-D-thiogalactopyranoside (IPTG).
   5900..5923    +  promoter       tet promoter (fragment): E. coli promoter for tetracycline efflux protein gene
   5926..6270    +  CDS            BRRF2_EBVB9 (fragment): Protein inferred from homology: Swiss-Prot protein existence level 3. From Epstein-Barr virus (strain B95-8) (HHV-4) (Human herpesvirus 4).
   6308..8233    +  CDS            EBNA1: Epstein-Barr nuclear antigen 1, also known as EBNA-1 crucial for latent viral infection, and for episomal amplification of vectors containing the oriP origin (Okita et al., 2013)
   8316..8534    +  CDS            gL (fragment): GL_EBVB9 - Experimental evidence at protein level: Swiss-Prot protein existence level 1. The heterodimer glycoprotein H-glycoprotein L is required for the fusion of viral and plasma membranes leading to virus entry into the host cell. Acts as a functional inhibitor of gH and maintains gH in an inhibited form. Upon binding to host integrins, gL dissociates from gH leading to activation of the viral fusion glycoproteins gB and gH. Fusion of EBV with B-lymphocytes requires the additional receptor- binding protein gp42, which forms a complex with gH/gL. The heterodimer gH/gL targets also host EPHA
   8535..10324   +  rep_origin     oriP: Epstein-Barr virus oriP replication origin (Yates et al., 2000)
  10799..10853   -  CDS            lacI (fragment): lac repressor; lacI; The lac repressor binds to the lac operator to inhibit transcription in E. coli. This inhibition can be relieved by adding lactose or isopropyl-β-D-thiogalactopyranoside (IPTG).
  11036..11624   -  rep_origin     ori: high-copy-number ColE1/pMB1/pBR322/pUC origin of replication
  11795..12655   -  CDS            AmpR: β-lactamase; bla; confers resistance to ampicillin, carbenicillin, and related antibiotics
  12656..12760   -  promoter       AmpR promoter: bla
>Addgene plasmid #154880 | pCE-KdGl | addgene full sequence | sequence record 313240 | Addgene NGS Result
GACATTGATTATTGACTAGTTATTAATAGTAATCAATTACGGGGTCATTAGTTCATAGCCCATATATGGA
GTTCCGCGTTACATAACTTACGGTAAATGGCCCGCCTGGCTGACCGCCCAACGACCCCCGCCCATTGACG
TCAATAATGACGTATGTTCCCATAGTAACGCCAATAGGGACTTTCCATTGACGTCAATGGGTGGAGTATT
TACGGTAAACTGCCCACTTGGCAGTACATCAAGTGTATCATATGCCAAGTACGCCCCCTATTGACGTCAA
TGACGGTAAATGGCCCGCCTGGCATTATGCCCAGTACATGACCTTATGGGACTTTCCTACTTGGCAGTAC
ATCTACGTATTAGTCATCGCTATTACCATGGTCGAGGTGAGCCCCACGTTCTGCTTCACTCTCCCCATCT
CCCCCCCCTCCCCACCCCCAATTTTGTATTTATTTATTTTTTAATTATTTTGTGCAGCGATGGGGGCGGG
GGGGGGGGGGGGGCGCGCGCCGGGGGGGGGGGGGGGGGGGGGGGGGGGGGGGGGGGGGAGGCGGAGAGGT
GCGGCGGCAGCCAATCAGAGCGGCGCGCTCCGAAAGTTTCCTTTTATGGCGAGGCGGCGGCGGCGGCGGC
CCTATAAAAAGCGAAGCGCGCGGCGGGCGGGAGTCGCTGCGCGCTGCCTTCGCCCCGTGCCCCGCTCCGC
CGCCGCCTCGCGCCGCCCGCCCCGGCTCTGACTGACCGCGTTACTCCCACAGGTGAGCGGGCGGGACGGC
CCTTCTCCTCCGGGCTGTAATTAGCGCTTGGTTTAATGACGGCTTGTTTCTTTTCTGTGGCTGCGTGAAA
GCCTTGAGGGGCTCCGGGAGGGCCCTTTGTGCGGGGGGAGCGGCTCGGGGGGTGCGTGCGTGTGTGTGTG
CGTGGGGAGCGCCGCGTGCGGCTCCGCGCTGCCCGGCGGCTGTGAGCGCTGCGGGCGCGGCGCGGGGCTT
TGTGCGCTCCGCAGTGTGCGCGAGGGGAGCGCGGCCGGGGGCGGTGCCCCGCGGTGCGGGGGGGGCTGCG
AGGGGAACAAAGGCTGCGTGCGGGGTGTGTGCGTGGGGGGGTGAGCAGGGGGTGTGGGCGCGTCGGTCGG
GCTGCAACCCCCCCTGCACCCCCCTCCCCGAGTTGCTGAGCACGGCCCGGCTTCGGGTGCGGGGCTCCGT
ACGGGGCGTGGCGCGGGGCTCGCCGTGCCGGGCGGGGGGTGGCGGCAGGTGGGGGTGCCGGGCGGGGCGG
GGCCGCCTCGGGCCGGGGAGGGCTCGGGGGAGGGGCGCGGCGGCCCCCGGAGCGCCGGCGGCTGTCGAGG
CGCGGCGAGCCGCAGCCATTGCCTTTTATGGTAATCGTGCGAGAGGGCGCAGGGACTTCCTTTGTCCCAA
ATCTGTGCGGAGCCGAAATCTGGGAGGCGCCGCCGCACCCCCTCTAGCGGGCGCGGGGCGAAGCGGTGCG
GCGCCGGCAGGAAGGAAATGGGCGGGGAGGGCCTTCGTGCGTCGCCGCGCCGCCGTCCCCTTCTCCCTCT
CCAGCCTCGGGGCTGTCCGCGGGGGGACGGCTGCCTTCGGGGGGGACGGGGCAGGGCGGGGTTCGGCTTC
TGGCGTGTGACCGGCGGCTCTAGAGCCTCTGCTAACCATGTTCATGCCTTCTTCTTTTTCCTACAGCTCC
TGGGCAACGTGCTGGTTATTGTGCTGTCTCATCATTTTGGCAAAGAATTCGCCACCATGGAAAGTATGAA
GTCTAAGGCCAACTGTGCCCAGAATCCAAACTGTAACATAATGATATTTTATCCAACCAAAGAAGAGTTT
AATGATTTTGATAAATATATTGCTTACATGGAATCCCAAGGTGCACATAGAGCTGGCTTGGCTAAGATAA
TTCCACCGAAAGAATGGAAAGCCAGAGAGACCTATGATAATATCAGTGAAATCTTAATAGCCACTCCCCT
CCAGCAGATGGCCTCTGGGCGGGCAGGGGTGTTTACTCAATACCATAAAAAGAAGAAAGCCATGACCGTC
GGGGAGTATCGCCATTTGGCAAATAGTGAAAAATATCGGACTCCACCACACCTGAATTTCGAAGATTTGG
AGCGAAAATACTGGAAGAACCGCATCTATAATTCACCAATTTATGGTGCTGACATCAGTGGCTCCTTGTT
TGATGAAAACACTAAACAATGGAATCTTGGGCACCTGGGAACAATTCAGGACCTGCTGGAGCAGGAATGT
GGGGTTGTCATAGAAGGCGTCAATACACCCTACTTGTACTTTGGCATGTGGAAGACCACGTTCGCTTGGC
ACACGGAGGACATGGACCTTTACAGCATCAACTACCTGCACCTTGGGGAGCCCAAAACTTGGTACGCAGT
GCCCCCAGAACATGGCCAGCGCCTGGAACGCCTGGCCAGGGAGCTCTTTCCAGGCAGTTCCCGAGGCTGT
GAGGCCTTCCTGCGCCACAAGGTAGCCCTCATCTCACCTACAGTTCTCAAAGAGAACGGGATTCCTTTTA
ATCGCATGACTCAGGAGGCTGGGGAGTTCATGGTGACTTTTCCCTATGGCTATCATGCAGGCTTCAATCA
TGGCTTCAATTGTGCAGAGGCCATCAATTTTGCCACTCCACGATGGATTGATTATGGCAAAGTGGCCTCT
CAGTGTAGCTGTGGGGAGGCGAGGGTGACCTTTTCCATGGACGCCTTCGTACGCATCCTGCAACCCGAGC
GCTATGAGCTGTGGAAACGTGGGCAAGACCGGGCAGTTGTGGACCACATGGAGCCCAGAGTACTAGCCAG
CCAAGAGCTGAACACCCAGAAGGAAGTCGAGTTGCCTAGGAGAGCAGAGTTGGGCCTGAGACAACTCTCG
CCCCACTGGGCCCGGCATTCCCCTTTGCCAATGGCTGCCCGCAGTGGGACTCGCTCCCACACCCTTGTGT
GCTCTTCACTCCCACGCCGATCTGCAGTCAGTGGCACTGCTACGCAGCCCAGAGCGGCTGCTGTCCACAG
CTCTAAGAAGCCTAGGTCAACTCTATCATCCACCCCTGGTCCATCTGCACAGATTATCCACCCGTCAAAT
GGCAGACGTGGTCGTGGTCGCCCTCCTCAGAAACTAAGAGCTCAGCAGCTGACTCTCCAGATTCCAGCCA
AAAGGCCCCTCTTGCTGGGTACAACATGCACAGCTTTGGGCCCAGAACCTGAGCCCCTGCCTGAGGATGG
GGCTTTGATGGACAAGCCTGTACCACTGAGCCCTGGGCTCCAGCATCCTGTTAAGGCTTCTGGGTGCAGA
TGGACTTCTGTGCCCGAGGGCAGGGGAAGTCTTCTAACATGCGGGGACGTGGAGGAAAATCCCGGCCCCA
TGGCAGAGGCCCGCACATCCCTGTCTGCCCACTGTCGGGGCCCGCTGGCCACTGGCCTGCACCCAGACCT
GGACCTCCCGGGCCGAAGCCTCGCCACCCCTGCGCCTTCCTGCTACCTTCTGGGCAGCGAACCCAGCTCT
GGCCTGGGCCTCCAGCCCGAGACCCACCTCCCCGAGGGCAGCCTGAAGCGGTGCTGTGTCTTGGGCCTAC
CCCCCACCTCCCCAGCCTCCTCCTCACCCTGTGCCTCCTCCGACGTCACCTCCATCATCCGCTCCTCCCA
GACGTCTCTGGTCACCTGTGTAAATGGACTCCGGAGCCCCCCTCTGGCGGGAGATCTGGGGGGCCCTTCC
AAGCGGGCCCGGCCTGGCCCTGCATCGACGGACAGCCATGAGGGCAGCTTGCAACTTGAAGCCTGCCGGA
AGGCGAGCTTCCTGAAGCAGGAACCCGCGGATGAGTTTTCAGAGCTCTTTGGGCCTCACCAGCAGGGCCT
GCCGCCCCCCTATCCCCTGTCTCAGTTGCCGCCTGGCCCAAGCCTTGGAGGCCTGGGGCTGGGCCTGGGA
GGCAGGGTGGTGGCCGGGCGGCAGGCGTGCCGCTGGGTGGACTGCTGTGCAGCCTATGAGCAGCAGGAGG
AGCTGGTGCGGCACATCGAGAAGAGCCACACCGACCAGCGCAAGGGCGAGGACTTCACCTGCTTCTGGGC
TGGCTGCGTGCGCCGCTACAAGCCCTTCAACGCCCGCTACAAGCTGCTCATCCACATGCGAGTGCACTCG
GGCGAGAAGCCCAACAAGTGCATGTTTGAAGGCTGCAGCAAGGCCTTCTCACGGCTGGAGAACCTCAAGA
TCCACCTGAGGAGCCACACGGGCGAGAAGCCGTACCTGTGCCAGCACCCGGGTTGCCAGAAGGCCTTCAG
CAACTCCAGCGACCGCGCCAAGCACCAGCGCACCCACCTAGACACGAAGCCGTACGCCTGTCAGATCCCT
GGCTGCTCCAAGCGCTACACAGACCCCAGCTCCCTCCGCAAGCACGTCAAGGCCCATTCAGCCAAAGAGC
AGCAGGTGCGTAAGAAGCTGCATGCGGGCCCTGACACCGAGGCCGACGTCCTGACCGAGTGTCTGGTCCT
GCAGCAGCTCCACACGTCCACACAGCTGGCTGCCAGCGACGGCAAGGGTGGCTGTGGCCTGGGCCAGGAG
CTGCTCCCAGGTGTGTATCCTGGCTCCATCACCCCCCATAACGGACTTGCATCGGGCCTCCTGCCCCCAG
CGCACGACGTACCTTCCAGGCACCACCCGCTGGATGCCACCACCAGTTCCCACCACCATCTGTCCCCTCT
GCCCATGGCTGAGAGCACCCGGGATGGGTTGGGGCCCGGCCTCCTCTCACCAATAGTCAGCCCCCTGAAG
GGGCTGGGGCCACCGCCGCTGCCCCCATCCTCTCAGAGCCATTCTCCGGGGGGCCAGCCCTTCCCCACAC
TCCCCAGCAAGCCGTCCTACCCACCCTTCCAGAGCCCTCCACCCCCGCCTCTGCCCAGCCCACAAGGTTA
CCAGGGCAGTTTCCACTCCATCCAGAGTTGCTTCCCCTATGGCGACTGCTACCGGATGGCTGAACCAGCA
GCCGGTGGGGACGGACTGGTCGGGGAGACCCACGGTTTCAACCCCCTGCGGCCCAATGGCTACCACAGCC
TCAGCACGCCCTTGCCTGCCACAGGCTATGAGGCCCTGGCTGAGGCCTCATGCCCCACAGCGCTGCCACA
GCAGCCATCTGAAGATGTGGTGTCCAGCGGCCCCGAGGACTGTGGCTTCTTCCCCAATGGAGCCTTTGAC
CACTGCCTGGGCCACATCCCCTCCATCTACACAGACACCTGAGCGGCCGCGGATCTTTTTCCCTCTGCCA
AAAATTATGGGGACATCATGAAGCCCCTTGAGCATCTGACTTCTGGCTAATAAAGGAAATTTATTTTCAT
TGCAATAGTGTGTTGGAATTTTTTGTGTCTCTCACTCGGAAGGACATATGGGAGGGCAAATCATTTAAAA
CATCAGAATGAGTATTTGGTTTAGAGTTTGGCAACATATGCCCATATGCTGGCTGCCATGAACAAAGGTT
GGCTATAAAGAGGTCATCAGTATATGAAACAGCCCCCTGCTGTCCATTCCTTATTCCATAGAAAAGCCTT
GACTTGAGGTTAGATTTTTTTTATATTTTGTTTTGTGTTATTTTTTTCTTTAACATCCCTAAAATTTTCC
TTACATGTTTTACTAGCCAGATTTTTCCTCCTCTCCTGACTACTCCCAGTCATAGCTGTCCCTCTTCTCT
TATGGAGATCCCTCGACCTGCAGCCCAAGCTTGGCGTAATCATGGTCATAGCTGTTTCCTGTGTGAAATT
GTTATCCGCTCACAATTCCACACAACATACGAGCCGGAAGCATAAAGTGTAAAGCCTGGGGTGCCTAATG
AGTGAGCTAACTCACATTAATTGCGTTGCGCTCACTGCCCGCTTTCCAGTCGGGAAACCTGTCGTGCCAG
CGGATCTCAATTCTCATGTTTGACAGCTTATCATCGATAAGCTGATCCTCACAGGCCGCACCCAGCTTTT
CTTCCGTTGCCCCAGTAGCATCTCTGTCTGGTGACCTTGAAGAGGAAGAGGAGGGGTCCCGAGAATCCCC
ATCCCTACCGTCCAGCAAAAAGGGGGACGAGGAATTTGAGGCCTGGCTTGAGGCTCAGGACGCAAATCTT
GAGGATGTTCAGCGGGAGTTTTCCGGGCTGCGAGTAATTGGTGATGAGGACGAGGATGGTTCGGAGGATG
GGGAATTTTCAGACCTGGATCTGTCTGACAGCGACCATGAAGGGGATGAGGGTGGGGGGGCTGTTGGAGG
GGGCAGGAGTCTGCACTCCCTGTATTCACTGAGCGTCGTCTAATAAAGATGTCTATTGATCTCTTTTAGT
GTGAATCATGTCTGACGAGGGGCCAGGTACAGGACCTGGAAATGGCCTAGGAGAGAAGGGAGACACATCT
GGACCAGAAGGCTCCGGCGGCAGTGGACCTCAAAGAAGAGGGGGTGATAACCATGGACGAGGACGGGGAA
GAGGACGAGGACGAGGAGGCGGAAGACCAGGAGCCCCGGGCGGCTCAGGATCAGGGCCAAGACATAGAGA
TGGTGTCCGGAGACCCCAAAAACGTCCAAGTTGCATTGGCTGCAAAGGGACCCACGGTGGAACAGGAGCA
GGAGCAGGAGCGGGAGGGGCAGGAGCAGGAGGGGCAGGAGCAGGAGGAGGGGCAGGAGCAGGAGGAGGGG
CAGGAGGGGCAGGAGGGGCAGGAGGGGCAGGAGCAGGAGGAGGGGCAGGAGCAGGAGGAGGGGCAGGAGG
GGCAGGAGGGGCAGGAGCAGGAGGAGGGGGAGGAGGAGGAGGAGGGGSAGGAGGGGCAGGAGCAGGAGGA
GGGGCAGGAGGGGCAGGAGGGGCAGGAGCAGGAGGAGGGGCAGGAGCAGGAGGAGGGGCAGGAGGGGCAG
GAGCAGGAGGAGGGGCAGGAGGGGCAGGAGGGGGAGGAGSAGGAGGAGGGGCAGGAGCAGGAGGGGGAGG
AGGGGGAGGAGGGGCAGGAGCAGGAGGGGCAGGAGCAGGAGGAGGGGCAGGAGGGGCAGGAGGGGCAGGA
GCAGGAGGGGCAGGAGCAGGAGGGGCAGGAGSAGGAGGGGCAGGAGCAGGAGGGGGAGGAGGGGCAGGAG
GAGGAGGGGCAGGAGGGGCAGGAGCAGGAGGGGCAGGAGGGGCAGGAGCAGGAGGAGGGGCAGGAGGGGC
AGGAGCAGGAGGAGGGGGAGGAGGGGGAGGAGCAGGAGGGGCAGGAGGGGCAGGAGCAGGAGGGGCAGGA
GGGGCAGGAGCAGGAGGGGCAGGAGGGGCAGGAGCAGGAGGAGGGGCAGGAGCAGGAGGGGCAGGAGCAG
GAGGTGGAGGCCGGGGTCGAGGAGGCAGTGGAGGCCGGGGTCGAGGAGGTAGTGGAGGCCGGGGTCGAGG
AGGTAGTGGAGGCCGCCGGGGTAGAGGACGTGAAAGAGCCAGGGGGGGAAGTCGTGAAAGAGCCAGGGGG
AGAGGTCGTGGACGTGGAGAAAAGAGGCCCAGGAGTCCCAGTAGTCAGTCATCATCATCCGGGTCTCCAC
CGCGCAGGCCCCCTCCAGGTAGAAGGCCATTTTTCCACCCTGTAGGGGAAGCCGATTATTTTGAATACCA
CCAAGAAGGTGGCCCAGATGGTGAGCCTGACGTGCCCCCGGGAGCGATAGAGCAGGGCCCCGCAGATGAC
CCAGGAGAAGGCCCAAGCACTGGACCCCGGGGTCAGGGTGATGGAGGCAGGCGCAAAAAAGGAGGGTGGT
TTGGAAAGCATCGTGGTCAAGGAGGTTCCAACCCGAAATTTGAGAACATTGCAGAAGGTTTAAGAGCTCT
CCTGGCTAGGAGTCACGTAGAAAGGACTACCGACGAAGGAACTTGGGTCGCCGGTGTGTTCGTATATGGA
GGTAGTAAGACCTCCCTTTACAACCTAAGGCGAGGAACTGCCCTTGCTATTCCACAATGTCGTCTTACAC
CATTGAGTCGTCTCCCCTTTGGAATGGCCCCTGGACCCGGCCCACAACCTGGCCCGCTAAGGGAGTCCAT
TGTCTGTTATTTCATGGTCTTTTTACAAACTCATATATTTGCTGAGGTTTTGAAGGATGCGATTAAGGAC
CTTGTTATGACAAAGCCCGCTCCTACCTGCAATATCAGGGTGACTGTGTGCAGCTTTGACGATGGAGTAG
ATTTGCCTCCCTGGTTTCCACCTATGGTGGAAGGGGCTGCCGCGGAGGGTGATGACGGAGATGACGGAGA
TGAAGGAGGTGATGGAGATGAGGGTGAGGAAGGGCAGGAGTGATGTAACTTGTTAGGAGACGCCCTCAAT
CGTATTAAAAGCCGTGTATTCCCCCGCACTAAAGAATAAATCCCCAGTAGACATCATGCGTGCTGTTGGT
GTATTTCTGGCCATCTGTCTTGTCACCATTTTCGTCCTCCCAACATGGGGCAATTGGGCATACCCATGTT
GTCACGTCACTCAGCTCCGCGCTCAACACCTTCTCGCGTTGGAAAACATTAGCGACATTTACCTGGTGAG
CAATCAGACATGCGACGGCTTTAGCCTGGCCTCCTTAAATTCACCTAAGAATGGGAGCAACCAGCAGGAA
AAGGACAAGCAGCGAAAATTCACGCCCCCTTGGGAGGTGGCGGCATATGCAAAGGATAGCACTCCCACTC
TACTACTGGGTATCATATGCTGACTGTATATGCATGAGGATAGCATATGCTACCCGGATACAGATTAGGA
TAGCATATACTACCCAGATATAGATTAGGATAGCATATGCTACCCAGATATAGATTAGGATAGCCTATGC
TACCCAGATATAAATTAGGATAGCATATACTACCCAGATATAGATTAGGATAGCATATGCTACCCAGATA
TAGATTAGGATAGCCTATGCTACCCAGATATAGATTAGGATAGCATATGCTACCCAGATATAGATTAGGA
TAGCATATGCTATCCAGATATTTGGGTAGTATATGCTACCCAGATATAAATTAGGATAGCATATACTACC
CTAATCTCTATTAGGATAGCATATGCTACCCGGATACAGATTAGGATAGCATATACTACCCAGATATAGA
TTAGGATAGCATATGCTACCCAGATATAGATTAGGATAGCCTATGCTACCCAGATATAAATTAGGATAGC
ATATACTACCCAGATATAGATTAGGATAGCATATGCTACCCAGATATAGATTAGGATAGCCTATGCTACC
CAGATATAGATTAGGATAGCATATGCTATCCAGATATTTGGGTAGTATATGCTACCCATGGCAACATTAG
CCCACCGTGCTCTCAGCGACCTCGTGAATATGAGGACCAACAACCCTGTGCTTGGCGCTCAGGCGCAAGT
GTGTGTAATTTGTCCTCCAGATCGCAGCAATCGCGCCCCTATCTTGGCCCGCCCACCTACTTATGCAGGT
ATTCCCCGGGGTGCCATTAGTGGTTTTGTGGGCAAGTGGTTTGACCGCAGTGGTTAGCGGGGTTACAATC
AGCCAAGTTATTACACCCTTATTTTACAGTCCAAAACCGCAGGGCGGCGTGTGGGGGCTGACGCGTGCCC
CCACTCCACAATTTCAAAAAAAAGAGTGGCCACTTGTCTTTGTTTATGGGCCCCATTGGCGTGGAGCCCC
GTTTAATTTTCGGGGGTGTTAGAGACAACCAGTGGAGTCCGCTGCTGTCGGCGTCCACTCTCTTTCCCCT
TGTTACAAATAGAGTGTAACAACATGGTTCACCTGTCTTGGTCCCTGCCTGGGACACATCTTAATAACCC
CAGTATCATATTGCACTAGGATTATGTGTTGCCCATAGCCATAAATTCGTGTGAGATGGACATCCAGTCT
TTACGGCTTGTCCCCACCCCATGGATTTCTATTGTTAAAGATATTCAGAATGTTTCATTCCTACACTAGT
ATTTATTGCCCAAGGGGTTTGTGAGGGTTATATTGGTGTCATAGCACAATGCCACCACTGAACCCCCCGT
CCAAATTTTATTCTGGGGGCGTCACCTGAAACCTTGTTTTCGAGCACCTCACATACACCTTACTGTTCAC
AACTCAGCAGTTATTCTATTAGCTAAACGAAGGAGAATGAAGAAGCAGGCGAAGATTCAGGAGAGTTCAC
TGCCCGCTCCTTGATCTTCAGCCACTGCCCTTGTGACTAAAATGGTTCACTACCCTCGTGGAATCCTGAC
CCCATGTAAATAAAACCGTGACAGCTCATGGGGTGGGAGATATCGCTGTTCCTTAGGACCCTTTTACTAA
CCCTAATTCGATAGCATATGCTTCCCGTTGGGTAACATATGCTATTGAATTAGGGTTAGTCTGGATAGTA
TATACTACTACCCGGGAAGCATATGCTACCCGTTTAGGGTTAACAAGGGGGCCTTATAAACACTATTGCT
AATGCCCTCTTGAGGGTCCGCTTATCGGTAGCTACACAGGCCCCTCTGATTGACGTTGGTGTAGCCTCCC
GTAGTCTTCCTGGGCCCCTGGGAGGTACATGTCCCCCAGCATTGGTGTAAGAGCTTCAGCCAAGAGTTAC
ACATAAAGGCAATGTTGTGTTGCAGTCCACAGACTGCAAAGTCTGCTCCAGGATGAAAGCCACTCAGTGT
TGGCAAATGTGCACATCCATTTATAAGGATGTCAACTACAGTCAGAGAACCCCTTTGTGTTTGGTCCCCC
CCCGTGTCACATGTGGAACAGGGCCCAGTTGGCAAGTTGTACCAACCAACTGAAGGGATTACATGCACTG
CCCCGCGAAGAAGGGGCAGAGATGTCGTAGTCAGGTTTAGTTCGTCCGGGGCGGGGATCGATCCTCTAGA
GTCGACGCTAGCGGATCCGCTGCATTAATGAATCGGCCAACGCGCGGGGAGAGGCGGTTTGCGTATTGGG
CGCTCTTCCGCTTCCTCGCTCACTGACTCGCTGCGCTCGGTCGTTCGGCTGCGGCGAGCGGTATCAGCTC
ACTCAAAGGCGGTAATACGGTTATCCACAGAATCAGGGGATAACGCAGGAAAGAACATGTGAGCAAAAGG
CCAGCAAAAGGCCAGGAACCGTAAAAAGGCCGCGTTGCTGGCGTTTTTCCATAGGCTCCGCCCCCCTGAC
GAGCATCACAAAAATCGACGCTCAAGTCAGAGGTGGCGAAACCCGACAGGACTATAAAGATACCAGGCGT
TTCCCCCTGGAAGCTCCCTCGTGCGCTCTCCTGTTCCGACCCTGCCGCTTACCGGATACCTGTCCGCCTT
TCTCCCTTCGGGAAGCGTGGCGCTTTCTCATAGCTCACGCTGTAGGTATCTCAGTTCGGTGTAGGTCGTT
CGCTCCAAGCTGGGCTGTGTGCACGAACCCCCCGTTCAGCCCGACCGCTGCGCCTTATCCGGTAACTATC
GTCTTGAGTCCAACCCGGTAAGACACGACTTATCGCCACTGGCAGCAGCCACTGGTAACAGGATTAGCAG
AGCGAGGTATGTAGGCGGTGCTACAGAGTTCTTGAAGTGGTGGCCTAACTACGGCTACACTAGAAGAACA
GTATTTGGTATCTGCGCTCTGCTGAAGCCAGTTACCTTCGGAAAAAGAGTTGGTAGCTCTTGATCCGGCA
AACAAACCACCGCTGGTAGCGGTGGTTTTTTTGTTTGCAAGCAGCAGATTACGCGCAGAAAAAAAGGATC
TCAAGAAGATCCTTTGATCTTTTCTACGGGGTCTGACGCTCAGTGGAACGAAAACTCACGTTAAGGGATT
TTGGTCATGAGATTATCAAAAAGGATCTTCACCTAGATCCTTTTAAATTAAAAATGAAGTTTTAAATCAA
TCTAAAGTATATATGAGTAAACTTGGTCTGACAGTTACCAATGCTTAATCAGTGAGGCACCTATCTCAGC
GATCTGTCTATTTCGTTCATCCATAGTTGCCTGACTCCCCGTCGTGTAGATAACTACGATACGGGAGGGC
TTACCATCTGGCCCCAGTGCTGCAATGATACCGCGAGACCCACGCTCACCGGCTCCAGATTTATCAGCAA
TAAACCAGCCAGCCGGAAGGGCCGAGCGCAGAAGTGGTCCTGCAACTTTATCCGCCTCCATCCAGTCTAT
TAATTGTTGCCGGGAAGCTAGAGTAAGTAGTTCGCCAGTTAATAGTTTGCGCAACGTTGTTGCCATTGCT
ACAGGCATCGTGGTGTCACGCTCGTCGTTTGGTATGGCTTCATTCAGCTCCGGTTCCCAACGATCAAGGC
GAGTTACATGATCCCCCATGTTGTGCAAAAAAGCGGTTAGCTCCTTCGGTCCTCCGATCGTTGTCAGAAG
TAAGTTGGCCGCAGTGTTATCACTCATGGTTATGGCAGCACTGCATAATTCTCTTACTGTCATGCCATCC
GTAAGATGCTTTTCTGTGACTGGTGAGTACTCAACCAAGTCATTCTGAGAATAGTGTATGCGGCGACCGA
GTTGCTCTTGCCCGGCGTCAATACGGGATAATACCGCGCCACATAGCAGAACTTTAAAAGTGCTCATCAT
TGGAAAACGTTCTTCGGGGCGAAAACTCTCAAGGATCTTACCGCTGTTGAGATCCAGTTCGATGTAACCC
ACTCGTGCACCCAACTGATCTTCAGCATCTTTTACTTTCACCAGCGTTTCTGGGTGAGCAAAAACAGGAA
GGCAAAATGCCGCAAAAAAGGGAATAAGGGCGACACGGAAATGTTGAATACTCATACTCTTCCTTTTTCA
ATATTATTGAAGCATTTATCAGGGTTATTGTCTCATGAGCGGATACATATTTGAATGTATTTAGAAAAAT
AAACAAATAGGGGTTCCGCGCACATTTCCCCGAAAAGTGCCACCTGGGTC
